>Addgene plasmid #60385 | pRS426-TUB1 | addgene partial sequence | sequence record 98551 | M13-F20 5'-TGTAAAACGACGGCCAGT-3'
GGGCGATGGGTACCGGCCGCAAATTAAAGCCTTCGAGCGTCCCAAAACCTTCTCAAGCAAGGTTTTCAGT
ATAATGTTACATGCGTACACGCGTCTGTACAGAAAAAAAAGAAAAATTTGAAATATAAATAACGTTCTTA
ATACTAACATAACTATAAAAAAATAAATAGGGACCTAGACTTCAGGTTGTCTAACTCCTTCCTTTTCGGT
TAGAGCGGATGTGGGGGGAGGGCGTGAATGTAAGCGTGACATAACTAATTACATGACTCGAGTTAAAATT
CCTCTTCCTCAGCGTATGAGTCGGCACCCACTTCGATGTAATCTCTTTCTAAAGCAGCCAAATCTTCTCT
AGCTTCGGTGAATTCACCTTCTTCCATACCTTCACCGACATACCAGTGGACGAAAGCACGTTTGGCATAC
ATTAAATCGAATTTTCTATCGATTCTCTTCCAAGCCTCAGCAATGGATGTGGTATTTGACAACATACAGA
CGGCCCTATCCACAGTGGCCAATTGTGAGTTTGGTGTGGCAGTTGGAGGTTCGTAGCAAATACCGATCTT
GAAACCAGTTGGACACCAATCAACCAATTGGACGGTCTTCTTGTTTTTCACCTGCTCGACAGCTCTTTGA
ACATCTCTTGTTACCACATCACCCCTGTATAACAGACAAGTAGCCATGTATTTACCATCTCTTGGATCAC
ACTTGACCATCTGGTTACCAGGTTCAAAACAAGCGTTTGTAATTTCTGACACAGAGTTGGACTCATGGAA
TGCCTTTGATTTGGATAAGACTGGAGAATATGAAACTAAGGGGAAATGAATTCTTGGATATGGAACCAAA
TTGG
