>Addgene plasmid #60385 | pRS426-TUB1 | addgene partial sequence | sequence record 98552 | M13-Rev 5'-CAGGAAACAGCTATGACC-3'
GGGAACAAAAGCTGGAGCTCTAGTACGGATTAGAAGCCGCCGAGCGGGTGACAGCCCTCCGAAGGAAGAC
TCTCCTCCGTGCGTCCTCGTCTTCACCGGTCGCGTTCCTGAAACGCAGATGTGCCTCGCGCCGCACTGCT
CCGAACAATAAAGATTCTACAATACTAGCTTTTATGGTTATGAAGAGGAAAAATTGGCAGTAACCTGGCC
CCACAAACCTTCAAATGAACGAATCAAATTAACAACCATAGGATGATAATGCGATTAGTTTTTTAGCCTT
ATTTCTGGGGTAATTAATCAGCGAAGCGATGATTTTTGATCTATTAACAGATATATAAATGCAAAAACTG
CATAACCACTTTAACTAATACTTTCAACATTTTCGGTTTGTATTACTTCTTATTCAAATGTAATAAAAGT
ATCAACAAAAAATTGTTAATATACCTCTATACTTTAACGTCAAGGAGAAAAAACCCCGGATTCTAGAACT
AGTGGATCCAAAATGAGAGAAGTTATTAGTATTAATGGTATGTTCGATTTGCCCGTCCAGGCTAGATCTT
TTTTTTGTTAGTTCATTTTGGCGTTTCATCTTTCATTACTAACTTCAACGCAAAATTTTTTTTTTTTTGA
TTTCTCTTTACAGTCGGTCAAGCTGGTTGTCAGATTGGTAATGCCTGTTGGGAATTATATTCCCTTGAGC
ACGGTATTAAGCCGGATGGACATCTAGAAGATGGCCTTTCAAAGCCGAAGGGAGGAGAAGAGGGTTTCTC
CACGTTTTTCCATGAAACCGGCTACGGTAAGTTCGTTCCAAGGGCTATTTACGTGGATTTAGAG
