[The description below was written by a language model from this plasmid's Addgene catalogue record.]
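Description:
pRS426-TUB1 is a yeast expression plasmid built on the pRS426 backbone, a member of the pRS series of Saccharomyces cerevisiae–E. coli shuttle vectors. pRS426 is generally known as a 2μ-based episomal vector that is maintained at multiple copies in yeast. The record lists a URA marker for selection in yeast, which allows maintenance in uracil-auxotrophic strains, and ampicillin resistance for selection in bacteria, where the plasmid replicates at high copy. No feature table is provided, so the exact layout of origins, terminator and other backbone elements cannot be confirmed from the record.

The payload is the budding yeast alpha-tubulin gene TUB1 (YML085C), an insert of about 1.5 kb placed between BamHI and XhoI sites, both of which remain intact after cloning. Expression is driven by a GAL promoter, so transcription would be expected to be induced by galactose and repressed by glucose. This permits controlled overexpression of a protein whose unbalanced accumulation can be harmful to cells. The record does not specify which GAL promoter is used, and it mentions no epitope or purification tag on the insert.

The stated purpose is galactose-driven expression of yeast alpha tubulin. The associated work concerns how tubulin isotypes and post-translational modifications regulate microtubule motors. The insert derives from earlier work on overexpressing and purifying yeast αβ-tubulin, which suggests the plasmid is used to produce recombinant tubulin in yeast, probably alongside a beta-tubulin expression construct, although no such partner is described in the record.
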