Addgene plasmid #60385: pRS426-TUB1
Purpose: Expression of yeast alpha tubulin (TUB1) using a GAL promoter
Depositing lab: Ron Vale. Depositing organization: University of California, San Francisco (UCSF). Publication: Regulation of microtubule motors by tubulin isotypes and post-translational modifications. Sirajuddin M, Rice LM, Vale RD. Nat Cell Biol. 2014 Apr;16(4):335-44. doi: 10.1038/ncb2920. Epub 2014 Mar 16. PubMed 24633327.
Backbone
  Vector backbone: pRS426
  Vector type: Yeast Expression
  Selectable markers: URA marker for yeast
Growth in bacteria
  Bacterial resistance: Ampicillin, 100 μg/mL
  Growth temperature: 37°C
  Growth strain: Top10
  Copy number: High Copy
Gene/Insert
  Gene/Insert name: TUB1 (alt name: Yeast alpha Tubulin)
  Species: S. cerevisiae (budding yeast)
  Insert size (bp): 1500
  Entrez Gene: TUB1 (a.k.a. YML085C)
  Promoter: GAL
  Cloning method: Restriction Enzyme; 5′ cloning site BamHI (not destroyed); 3′ cloning site XhoI (not destroyed)
  Sequencing primers: 5′ aacgtcaaggagaaaaaacc; 3′ gggagggcgtgaatgtaagc
Resource information
  A portion of this plasmid was derived from a plasmid made by: Contains insert obtained from Luke Rice at UT Southwestern
Terms and licenses: Academic/Nonprofit Terms; Industry Terms: Not Available to Industry
Depositor comments: Johnson V, Ayaz P, Huddleston P, Rice LM. Design, overexpression, and purification of polymerization-blocked yeast αβ-tubulin mutants. Biochemistry. 2011 Oct 11;50(40):8636-44. doi: 10.1021/bi2005174. Epub 2011 Sep 16.
How to cite: pRS426-TUB1 was a gift from Ron Vale (Addgene plasmid # 60385 ; http://n2t.net/addgene:60385 ; RRID:Addgene_60385)
